Addgene plasmid #168764: pDONR223 HCoV-229E ORF4a_stop
Purpose: Gateway-compatible Entry vector
Depositing lab: Fritz Roth. Depositing organization: Sinai Health System. Publication: A resource of human coronavirus protein-coding sequences in a flexible, multipurpose Gateway Entry clone collection. Weller B, Lin CW, Pogoutse O, Sauer M, Marin-de la Rosa N, Strobel A, Young V, Knapp JJ, Rayhan A, Falter C, Kim DK, Roth FP, Falter-Braun P. G3 (Bethesda). 2023 Jul 5;13(7):jkad105. doi: 10.1093/g3journal/jkad105. PubMed 37267226.
Backbone
  Vector backbone: pDONR223
  Backbone manufacturer: Rual et al, Genome Res. 14:2128-2135, 2004.
  Backbone size w/o insert (bp): 5005
  Vector type: Other
Growth in bacteria
  Bacterial resistance: Spectinomycin, 50 μg/mL
  Growth temperature: 37°C
  Growth strain: DH5alpha
  Copy number: Unknown
Gene/Insert
  Gene/Insert name: ORF4a
  Species: Other
  Insert size (bp): 402
  Entrez Gene: 4a (a.k.a. HCoV229Egp3)
  Cloning method: Gateway Cloning
  Sequencing primers: 5′ m13-For; 3′ m13-Rev
Resource information
  A portion of this plasmid was derived from a plasmid made by: Falter-Braun Lab
Terms and licenses: Academic/Nonprofit Terms; Industry Terms
How to cite: pDONR223 HCoV-229E ORF4a_stop was a gift from Fritz Roth (Addgene plasmid # 168764 ; http://n2t.net/addgene:168764 ; RRID:Addgene_168764)
