[The description below was written by a language model from this plasmid's Addgene catalogue record.]
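Description:
pDONR223 HCoV-229E ORF4a_stop is a Gateway-compatible Entry clone built on the pDONR223 donor backbone (listed as 5005 bp without insert) and carrying the ORF4a coding sequence of human coronavirus 229E. It is a bacterial cloning plasmid that is selected with spectinomycin. The record lists the copy number as unknown and does not name the origin of replication. No feature table accompanies the entry, so individual backbone elements cannot be confirmed beyond what the catalogue fields state.

The insert is a 402 bp open reading frame corresponding to the viral accessory gene 4a, introduced by Gateway recombination. In an Entry clone of this kind the ORF normally sits between attL recombination sites, which allow it to be moved by an LR reaction into any compatible Destination vector. The Entry vector is not designed as an expression construct, and the record lists no promoter, tag or reporter for the insert, so regulatory and fusion elements would come from the chosen Destination vector. The "_stop" suffix suggests that the ORF retains a stop codon. Such a version suits native or N-terminally tagged expression rather than C-terminal fusions, although the record does not spell this out. M13 forward and reverse primer sites flanking the insert are listed for sequence verification.

The plasmid belongs to a collection of human coronavirus protein-coding sequences provided as flexible Entry clones. It serves as a source from which ORF4a can be shuttled into expression, interaction-mapping or other functional assay vectors.
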