>Addgene plasmid #168764 | pDONR223 HCoV-229E ORF4a_stop | depositor partial sequence | sequence record 326973 | Inserted CDS with Stop codon
ATGGCTCTAGGTTTGTTCACATTGCAACTTGTGTCTGCTGTTAATCAATCGCTTAGCAATGCGAAAGTTA
GTGCTGAAGTTTCACGACAGGTTATCCAAGACGTGAAAGATGGCACTGTTACCTTCAACTTGCTAGCGTA
TACACTAATGAGCCTCTTTGTTGTGTATTTTGCTTTATTTAAAGCAAGATCACACCGTGGCAGAGCTGCT
CTTATAGTGTTTAAAATTCTAATCCTTTTCGTTTATGTGCCATTGCTGTATTGGTCTCAAGCATATATTT
ACGCAACTTTGATTGCTGTAATTTTGCTTGGAAGATTTTTCCATACAGCTTGGCACTGCTGGCTCTACAA
GACATGGGATTTCATTGTCTTCAATGTAACCACACTTTGCTATGCAAGGTAA
